Addgene plasmid #156641: pD649-HAsp-CNTFR-Fc(DAPA)-AviTag-6xHis
Purpose: Mammalian expression of cell-surface protein extracellular domain fused to Fc(DAPA)-Avi-6xHis. Protein is secreted from cells.
Depositing lab: Chris Garcia. Depositing organization: Stanford University. Publication: A Human IgSF Cell-Surface Interactome Reveals a Complex Network of Protein-Protein Interactions. Wojtowicz WM, Vielmetter J, Fernandes RA, Siepe DH, Eastman CL, Chisholm GB, Cox S, Klock H, Anderson PW, Rue SM, Miller JJ, Glaser SM, Bragstad ML, Vance J, Lam AW, Lesley SA, Zinn K, Garcia KC. Cell. 2020 Aug 20;182(4):1027-1043.e17. doi: 10.1016/j.cell.2020.07.025. PubMed 32822567.
Backbone
  Vector backbone: pD649
  Backbone size w/o insert (bp): 6106
  Vector type: Mammalian Expression
Growth in bacteria
  Bacterial resistance: Ampicillin, 100 μg/mL
  Growth temperature: 37°C
  Growth strain: DH5alpha
  Copy number: High Copy
Gene/Insert
  Gene/Insert name: CNTFR
  Species: H. sapiens (human)
  Insert size (bp): 651
  Mutation: Fc region of human IgG contains D265A and P329A mutations (DAPA)
  Entrez Gene: CNTFR
  Promoter: CMV/SP6
  Tag / fusion protein: Fc(DAPA)-AviTag-6xHis (C terminal on backbone)
  Cloning method: Restriction Enzyme; 5′ cloning site GCGGCCGC (not destroyed); 3′ cloning site GGCGCGCC (not destroyed)
  Sequencing primers: 5′ ATTTAGGTGACACTATAG; 3′ CACGTACCAGTTGAACTTCACC
Resource information
  A portion of this plasmid was derived from a plasmid made by: synthesis by ThermoFisher
Terms and licenses: Academic/Nonprofit Terms; Industry Terms: Not Available to Industry
Depositor comments: Some plasmids in this collection may have an IS4-like element ISVsa5 family transposase upstream of the CMV promoter.
How to cite: pD649-HAsp-CNTFR-Fc(DAPA)-AviTag-6xHis was a gift from Chris Garcia (Addgene plasmid # 156641 ; http://n2t.net/addgene:156641 ; RRID:Addgene_156641)
