[The description below was written by a language model from this plasmid's Addgene catalogue record and pLannotate feature annotations shown in this document.]
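Description:
pD649-HAsp-CNTFR-Fc(DAPA)-AviTag-6xHis is a mammalian expression plasmid built on the pD649 backbone for producing a secreted, Fc-fused form of the extracellular region of human CNTFR, the ligand-binding alpha subunit of the ciliary neurotrophic factor receptor. In bacteria it is maintained at high copy from a ColE1/pUC-type origin and selected with ampicillin through a complete β-lactamase gene. The short kanamycin-resistance, lacZα, rrnB terminator and f1 origin matches in the annotation are only fragments and are probably backbone remnants. The depositor notes that some plasmids in this collection may carry an IS4-like transposase upstream of the CMV promoter, but no such element is annotated in this sequence record.

Expression is driven by the CMV immediate-early enhancer and promoter, followed by a fragment of CMV intron A and an SP6 promoter, which also serves as a sequencing primer site. The open reading frame begins with a leader peptide, named HAsp in the construct title although the annotation software matched part of it to a mouse immunoglobulin heavy-chain signal sequence. This leader directs the protein into the secretory pathway. The CNTFR segment sits between two retained restriction sites and is joined in frame to a human IgG1 Fc carrying the D265A and P329A (DAPA) substitutions, generally used to reduce Fc effector binding. An AviTag for site-specific biotinylation and a 6xHis tag for metal-affinity purification follow per the catalogue entry, though neither is annotated in the feature table, and the transcript ends at a bGH polyadenylation signal. A separate SV40/EM7 promoter cassette with a puromycin-resistance gene and SV40 poly(A) should allow selection in mammalian cells. The associated publication used such proteins to map interactions among human IgSF cell-surface proteins.
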