Features (pLannotate 1.2.2; 21 found; start..end, strand, type, name):
    119..143     -  CDS            KanR (fragment): aminoglycoside phosphotransferase; aph(3')-Ia; confers resistance to kanamycin
    254..842     +  rep_origin     ori: high-copy-number ColE1/pMB1/pBR322/pUC origin of replication
   1067..1084    +  terminator     rrnB T2 terminator (fragment): transcription terminator T2 from the E. coli rrnB gene
   1109..1128    -  CDS            lacZα (fragment): LacZα fragment of β-galactosidase; lacZ fragment
   1584..1600    +  protein_bind   lac operator: The lac repressor binds to the lac operator to inhibit transcription in E. coli. This inhibition can be relieved by adding lactose or isopropyl-β-D-thiogalactopyranoside (IPTG). lac repressor encoded by lacI
   1843..2146    +  enhancer       CMV enhancer: human cytomegalovirus immediate early enhancer
   2147..2350    +  promoter       CMV promoter: human cytomegalovirus (CMV) immediate early promoter
   2486..2529    +  intron         CMV intron (fragment): modified intron A from human cytomegalovirus
   2581..2599    +  promoter       SP6 promoter: promoter for bacteriophage SP6 RNA polymerase
   2603..2640    +  CDS            IgH signal sequence (fragment): signal sequence from the mouse immunoglobulin heavy chain variable region
   2725..3399    +  CDS            CNTFR (fragment): CNTFR_HUMAN - Experimental evidence at protein level: Swiss-Prot protein existence level 1. Binds to CNTF. The alpha subunit provides the receptor specificity. Receptor for heterodimeric neurotropic cytokine composed of CLCF1/CLC and CRLF1/CLF-1 (PubMed:26858303). From Homo sapiens (Human).
   3415..4092    +  CDS            IGHG1 (fragment): IGHG1_HUMAN - Experimental evidence at protein level: Swiss-Prot protein existence level 1. Constant region of immunoglobulin heavy chains. Immunoglobulins, also known as antibodies, are membrane-bound or secreted glycoproteins produced by B lymphocytes. In the recognition phase of humoral immunity, the membrane-bound immunoglobulins serve as receptors which, upon binding of a specific antigen, trigger the clonal expansion and differentiation of B lymphocytes into immunoglobulins- secreting plasma cells. Secreted immunoglobulins mediate the effector phase of humoral immunity, which results in
   4307..4418    +  polyA_signal   bGH poly(A) signal: bovine growth hormone polyadenylation signal
   4419..4527    +  rep_origin     f1 ori (fragment): f1 bacteriophage origin of replication; arrow indicates direction of (+) strand synthesis
   4541..4870    +  promoter       SV40 promoter: SV40 enhancer and early promoter
   4918..4965    +  promoter       EM7 promoter: synthetic bacterial promoter&nbsp
   4984..5583    +  CDS            PuroR (fragment): puromycin N-acetyltransferase; pac from Streptomyces; confers resistance to puromycin
   5593..5718    +  CDS            ble (fragment): BLE_KLEPN - Experimental evidence at protein level: Swiss-Prot protein existence level 1. Binding protein with a strong affinity to the bleomycin family of antibiotics. Binds to CL990; an antimitotic-antibiotic compound. From Klebsiella pneumoniae.
   5713..5834    +  polyA_signal   SV40 poly(A) signal: SV40 polyadenylation signal
   5887..6747    -  CDS            AmpR: β-lactamase; bla; confers resistance to ampicillin, carbenicillin, and related antibiotics
   6750..89      -  promoter       AmpR promoter (fragment) (across the origin): bla
>Addgene plasmid #156641 | pD649-HAsp-CNTFR-Fc(DAPA)-AviTag-6xHis | addgene full sequence | sequence record 426831 | Addgene NGS Result
TTTCAATATTATTGAAGCATTTATCAGGGTTATTGTCTCATGAGCGGATACATATTTGAATGTATTTAGA
AAAATAAACAAATAGGGGTCAGTGTTACAACCAATTAACCAATTCTGAACATTATCGCGAGCCCATTTAT
ACCTGAATATGGCTCATAACACCCCTTGCTCATGACCAAAATCCCTTAACGTGAGTTACGCGCGCGTCGT
TCCACTGAGCGTCAGACCCCGTAGAAAAGATCAAAGGATCTTCTTGAGATCCTTTTTTTCTGCGCGTAAT
CTGCTGCTTGCAAACAAAAAAACCACCGCTACCAGCGGTGGTTTGTTTGCCGGATCAAGAGCTACCAACT
CTTTTTCCGAAGGTAACTGGCTTCAGCAGAGCGCAGATACCAAATACTGTTCTTCTAGTGTAGCCGTAGT
TAGCCCACCACTTCAAGAACTCTGTAGCACCGCCTACATACCTCGCTCTGCTAATCCTGTTACCAGTGGC
TGCTGCCAGTGGCGATAAGTCGTGTCTTACCGGGTTGGACTCAAGACGATAGTTACCGGATAAGGCGCAG
CGGTCGGGCTGAACGGGGGGTTCGTGCACACAGCCCAGCTTGGAGCGAACGACCTACACCGAACTGAGAT
ACCTACAGCGTGAGCTATGAGAAAGCGCCACGCTTCCCGAAGGGAGAAAGGCGGACAGGTATCCGGTAAG
CGGCAGGGTCGGAACAGGAGAGCGCACGAGGGAGCTTCCAGGGGGAAACGCCTGGTATCTTTATAGTCCT
GTCGGGTTTCGCCACCTCTGACTTGAGCGTCGATTTTTGTGATGCTCGTCAGGGGGGCGGAGCCTATGGA
AAAACGCCAGCAACGCGGCCTTTTTACGGTTCCTGGCCTTTTGCTGGCCTTTTGCTCACATGTTCTTTCC
TGCGTTATCCCCTGATTCTGTGGATAACCGTATTACCGCCTTTGAGTGAGCTGATACCGCTCGCCGCAGC
CGAACGACCGAGCGCAGCGAGTCAGTGAGCGAGGAAGCGGAAGGCGAGAGTAGGGAACTGCCAGGCATCA
AACTAAGCAGAAGGCCCCTGACGGATGGCCTTTTTGCGTTTCTACAAACTCTTTCTGTGTTGTAAAACGA
CGGCCAGTCTTAAGCTCGGGCCCCCTGGGCGGTTCTGATAACGAGTAATCGTTAATCCGCAAATAACGTA
AAAACCCGCTTCGGCGGGTTTTTTTATGGGGGGAGTTTAGGGAAAGAGCATTTGTCAGAATATTTAAGGG
CGCCTGTCACTTTGCTTGATATATGAGAATTATTTAACCTTATAAATGAGAAAAAAGCAACGCACTTTAA
ATAAGATACGTTGCTTTTTCGATTGATGAACACCTATAATTAAACTATTCATCTATTATTTATGATTTTT
TGTATATACAATATTTCTAGTTTGTTAAAGAGAATTAAGAAAATAAATCTCGAAAATAATAAAGGGAAAA
TCAGTTTTTGATATCAAAATTATACATGTCAACGATAATACAAAATATAATACAAACTATAAGATGTTAT
CAGTATTTATTATCATTTAGAATAAATTTTGTGTCGCCCTTAATTGTGAGCGGATAACAATTACGAGCTT
CATGCACAGTGGCGTTGACTCAATATTGGCCATTAGCCATATTATTCATTGGTTATATAGCATAAATCAA
TATTGGCTATTGGCCATTGCATACGTTGTATCTATATCATAATATGTACATTTATATTGGCTCATGTCCA
ATATGACCGCCATGTTGGCATTGATTATTGACTAGTTATTAATAGTAATCAATTACGGGGTCATTAGTTC
ATAGCCCATATATGGAGTTCCGCGTTACATAACTTACGGTAAATGGCCCGCCTGGCTGACCGCCCAACGA
CCCCCGCCCATTGACGTCAATAATGACGTATGTTCCCATAGTAACGCCAATAGGGACTTTCCATTGACGT
CAATGGGTGGAGTATTTACGGTAAACTGCCCACTTGGCAGTACATCAAGTGTATCATATGCCAAGTACGC
CCCCTATTGACGTCAATGACGGTAAATGGCCCGCCTGGCATTATGCCCAGTACATGACCTTATGGGACTT
TCCTACTTGGCAGTACATCTACGTATTAGTCATCGCTATTACCATGGTGATGCGGTTTTGGCAGTACATC
AATGGGCGTGGATAGCGGTTTGACTCACGGGGATTTCCAAGTCTCCACCCCATTGACGTCAATGGGAGTT
TGTTTTGGCACCAAAATCAACGGGACTTTCCAAAATGTCGTAACAACTCCGCCCCATTGACGCAAATGGG
CGGTAGGCGTGTACGGTGGGAGGTCTATATAAGCAGAGCTCGTTTAGTGAACCGTCAGATCGCCTGGAGA
CGCCATCCACGCTGTTTTGACCTCCATAGAAGACACCGGGACCGATCCAGCCTCCGCGGCCGGGAACGGT
GCATTGGAACGCGGATTCCCCGTGCCAAGAGTGACGTAAGTACCGCCTATAGAGTCTATAGGCCCACCCC
CTTGGCTTCGTTAGAACGCGGCTACAATTAATACATAACCTTATGTATCATACACATACGATTTAGGTGA
CACTATAGAATAACATCCACTTTGCCTTTCTCTCCACAGGTGTCCACTCCCAGGTCCAACTGCACCTCGG
TTCTATCGAAAACGCGCCTGCTAGCGCCACCATGAAGACCATCATTGCCCTGAGCTACATCTTCTGCCTG
GTGTTCGCTGCGGCCGCCCAAAGACATTCTCCTCAAGAGGCCCCTCACGTGCAGTACGAGAGACTGGGAT
CTGATGTGACCCTGCCTTGTGGCACAGCCAATTGGGATGCCGCTGTGACTTGGAGAGTGAACGGAACCGA
TCTGGCCCCTGATCTGCTGAATGGATCTCAGCTGGTGCTGCACGGACTGGAACTGGGCCATTCTGGCCTG
TACGCCTGCTTCCACAGAGACTCTTGGCACCTGAGACACCAGGTGCTGCTGCATGTTGGCCTGCCTCCAA
GAGAACCTGTGCTGAGCTGCAGAAGCAACACATACCCCAAGGGCTTCTACTGCAGCTGGCATCTGCCCAC
ACCTACCTACATTCCCAACACCTTCAACGTGACCGTGCTGCATGGCAGCAAGATCATGGTCTGCGAGAAG
GACCCCGCTCTGAAGAACAGATGCCACATCCGGTACATGCACCTGTTCAGCACCATCAAGTACAAGGTGT
CCATCTCCGTGTCTAACGCCCTGGGACACAATGCCACCGCCATCACCTTCGACGAGTTCACCATCGTGAA
GCCCGATCCTCCAGAGAACGTGGTGGCTAGACCTGTGCCTAGCAACCCTAGAAGGCTGGAAGTGACCTGG
CAGACCCCTAGCACATGGCCTGATCCTGAGAGCTTCCCTGGCGCGCCGGGCGGCGACAAGACCCACACCT
GCCCCCCCTGCCCAGCTCCAGAACTGCTGGGAGGGCCTTCCGTGTTCCTGTTCCCCCCCAAGCCCAAGGA
CACCCTGATGATCAGCAGGACCCCCGAGGTGACCTGCGTGGTGGTGGCCGTGTCCCACGAGGACCCAGAG
GTGAAGTTCAACTGGTACGTGGACGGCGTGGAGGTGCACAACGCCAAGACCAAGCCCAGAGAGGAGCAGT
ACAACAGCACCTACAGGGTGGTGTCCGTGCTGACCGTGCTGCACCAGGACTGGCTGAACGGCAAAGAATA
CAAGTGCAAAGTCTCCAACAAGGCCCTGGCTGCCCCAATCGAAAAGACAATCAGCAAGGCCAAGGGCCAG
CCACGGGAGCCCCAGGTGTACACCCTGCCCCCCAGCCGGGAGGAGATGACCAAGAACCAGGTGTCCCTGA
CCTGTCTGGTGAAGGGCTTCTACCCCAGCGATATCGCCGTGGAGTGGGAGAGCAACGGCCAGCCCGAGAA
CAACTACAAGACCACCCCCCCAGTGCTGGACAGCGACGGCAGCTTCTTCCTGTACAGCAAGCTGACCGTG
GACAAGTCCAGGTGGCAGCAGGGCAACGTGTTCAGCTGCAGCGTGATGCACGAGGCCCTGCACAACCACT
ACACCCAGAAGTCCCTGAGCCTGAGCCCCGGCGGCAGCGGTCTTAATGATATTTTCGAGGCTCAGAAGAT
TGAGTGGCATGAACACCACCACCATCACCACTAAGGCCGGCCTGTAGTCACTGGCACAACGCGTTACCCG
GTAAGCCAATCGGGTATACACGGTCGTCATACTGCAGACAGGGTTCTTCTACTTTGCAAGATAGTCTTGA
GTAGTAAAATAAATAGATAGAGAAAATCAGCCTCGACTGTGCCTTCTAGTTGCCAGCCATCTGTTGTTTG
CCCCTCCCCCGTGCCTTCCTTGACCCTGGAAGGTGCCACTCCCACTGTCCTTTCCTAATAAAATGAGGAA
ATTGCATCACAACACTCAACCCTATCTCGGTCTATTCTTTTGATTTATAAGGGATTTTGCCGATTTCGGC
CTATTGGTTAAAAAATGAGCTGATTTAACAAAAATTTAACGCGAATTAATTCTGTGGAATGTGTGTCAGT
TAGGGTGTGGAAAGTCCCCAGGCTCCCCAGCAGGCAGAAGTATGCAAAGCATGCATCTCAATTAGTCAGC
AACCAGGTGTGGAAAGTCCCCAGGCTCCCCAGCAGGCAGAAGTATGCAAAGCATGCATCTCAATTAGTCA
GCAACCATAGTCCCGCCCCTAACTCCGCCCATCCCGCCCCTAACTCCGCCCAGTTCCGCCCATTCTCCGC
CCCATGGCTGACTAATTTTTTTTATTTATGCAGAGGCCGAGGCCGCCTCTGCCTCTGAGCTATTCCAGAA
GTAGTGAGGAGGCTTTTTTGGAGGCCTAGGCTTTTGCAAAAAGCTCCCGGGAGCTTGTATATCCATTTTC
GGATCTGATCAGCACGTGTTGACAATTAATCATCGGCATAGTATATCGGCATAGTATAATACGACAAGGT
GAGGAACTAAACCATGACCGAGTACAAGCCCACGGTGCGCCTCGCCACCCGCGACGACGTCCCCAGGGCC
GTACGCACCCTCGCCGCCGCGTTCGCCGACTACCCCGCCACGCGCCACACCGTCGATCCGGACCGCCACA
TCGAGCGGGTCACCGAGCTGCAAGAACTCTTCCTCACGCGCGTCGGGCTCGACATCGGCAAGGTGTGGGT
CGCGGACGACGGCGCCGCGGTGGCGGTCTGGACCACGCCGGAGAGCGTCGAAGCGGGGGCGGTGTTCGCC
GAGATCGGCCCGCGCATGGCCGAGTTGAGCGGTTCCCGGCTGGCCGCGCAGCAACAGATGGAAGGCCTCC
TGGCGCCGCACCGGCCCAAGGAGCCCGCGTGGTTCCTGGCCACCGTCGGCGTCTCGCCCGACCACCAGGG
CAAGGGTCTGGGCAGCGCCGTCGTGCTCCCCGGAGTGGAGGCGGCCGAGCGCGCCGGGGTGCCCGCCTTC
CTGGAGACATCCGCGCCCCGCAACCTCCCCTTCTACGAGCGGCTCGGCTTCACCGTCACCGCCGACGTCG
AGGTGCCCGAAGGACCGCGCACCTGGTGCATGACCCGCAAGCCCGGTGCCTGACACGTGCTACGAGATTT
CGATTCCACCGCCGCCTTCTATGAAAGGTTGGGCTTCGGAATCGTTTTCCGGGACGCCGGCTGGATGATC
CTCCAGCGCGGGGATCTCATGCTGGAGTTCTTCGCCCACCCCAACTTGTTTATTGCAGCTTATAATGGTT
ACAAATAAAGCAATAGCATCACAAATTTCACAAATAAAGCATTTTTTTCACTGCATTCTAGTTGTGGTTT
GTCCAAACTCATCAATGTATCTTATCATGTCTGTATACCGTCGACCTCTAGCTAGAGCTTGGCGTAATCA
TGGTCATTACCAATGCTTAATCAGTGAGGCACCTATCTCAGCGATCTGTCTATTTCGTTCATCCATAGTT
GCCTGACTCCCCGTCGTGTAGATAACTACGATACGGGAGGGCTTACCATCTGGCCCCAGCGCTGCGATGA
TACCGCGAGAACCACGCTCACCGGCTCCGGATTTATCAGCAATAAACCAGCCAGCCGGAAGGGCCGAGCG
CAGAAGTGGTCCTGCAACTTTATCCGCCTCCATCCAGTCTATTAATTGTTGCCGGGAAGCTAGAGTAAGT
AGTTCGCCAGTTAATAGTTTGCGCAACGTTGTTGCCATCGCTACAGGCATCGTGGTGTCACGCTCGTCGT
TTGGTATGGCTTCATTCAGCTCCGGTTCCCAACGATCAAGGCGAGTTACATGATCCCCCATGTTGTGCAA
AAAAGCGGTTAGCTCCTTCGGTCCTCCGATCGTTGTCAGAAGTAAGTTGGCCGCAGTGTTATCACTCATG
GTTATGGCAGCACTGCATAATTCTCTTACTGTCATGCCATCCGTAAGATGCTTTTCTGTGACTGGTGAGT
ACTCAACCAAGTCATTCTGAGAATAGTGTATGCGGCGACCGAGTTGCTCTTGCCCGGCGTCAATACGGGA
TAATACCGCGCCACATAGCAGAACTTTAAAAGTGCTCATCATTGGAAAACGTTCTTCGGGGCGAAAACTC
TCAAGGATCTTACCGCTGTTGAGATCCAGTTCGATGTAACCCACTCGTGCACCCAACTGATCTTCAGCAT
CTTTTACTTTCACCAGCGTTTCTGGGTGAGCAAAAACAGGAAGGCAAAATGCCGCAAAAAAGGGAATAAG
GGCGACACGGAAATGTTGAATACTCATATTCTTCCTT
