>Addgene plasmid #156641 | pD649-HAsp-CNTFR-Fc(DAPA)-AviTag-6xHis | depositor partial sequence | sequence record 302392 | insert (extracellular domain)
CAAAGACATTCTCCTCAAGAGGCCCCTCACGTGCAGTACGAGAGACTGGGATCTGATGTGACCCTGCCTT
GTGGCACAGCCAATTGGGATGCCGCTGTGACTTGGAGAGTGAACGGAACCGATCTGGCCCCTGATCTGCT
GAATGGATCTCAGCTGGTGCTGCACGGACTGGAACTGGGCCATTCTGGCCTGTACGCCTGCTTCCACAGA
GACTCTTGGCACCTGAGACACCAGGTGCTGCTGCATGTTGGCCTGCCTCCAAGAGAACCTGTGCTGAGCT
GCAGAAGCAACACATACCCCAAGGGCTTCTACTGCAGCTGGCATCTGCCCACACCTACCTACATTCCCAA
CACCTTCAACGTGACCGTGCTGCATGGCAGCAAGATCATGGTCTGCGAGAAGGACCCCGCTCTGAAGAAC
AGATGCCACATCCGGTACATGCACCTGTTCAGCACCATCAAGTACAAGGTGTCCATCTCCGTGTCTAACG
CCCTGGGACACAATGCCACCGCCATCACCTTCGACGAGTTCACCATCGTGAAGCCCGATCCTCCAGAGAA
CGTGGTGGCTAGACCTGTGCCTAGCAACCCTAGAAGGCTGGAAGTGACCTGGCAGACCCCTAGCACATGG
CCTGATCCTGAGAGCTTCCCT
